Addgene plasmid #216250: pGL3-SEC61B.N-BSD.P2A.miniIAA7.3xFlag
Purpose: HDR template to tag endogenous human SEC61B N-terminus with BSD.P2A.miniIAA7.3xFlag
Depositing lab: Elina Ikonen. Depositing organization: University of Helsinki. Publication: HiHo-AID2: boosting homozygous knock-in efficiency enables robust generation of human auxin-inducible degron cells. Li S, Wang Y, van der Stoel M, Zhou X, Madhusudan S, Kanerva K, Nguyen VD, Eskici N, Olkkonen VM, Zhou Y, Raivio T, Ikonen E. Genome Biol. 2024 Feb 26;25(1):58. doi: 10.1186/s13059-024-03187-w. PubMed 38409044.
Backbone
  Vector backbone: pGL3-Basic
  Backbone manufacturer: Promega
  Backbone size w/o insert (bp): 2800
  Total vector size (bp): 6158
  Vector type: Mammalian Expression, CRISPR ; HDR template
  Selectable markers: Blasticidin
Growth in bacteria
  Bacterial resistance: Ampicillin, 100 μg/mL
  Growth temperature: 37°C
  Growth strain: DH5alpha
  Copy number: High Copy
Gene/Insert
  Gene/Insert name: HDR template for human SEC61B (alt name: SEC61B)
  Species: H. sapiens (human), Synthetic; HDR template
  Insert size (bp): 2800
  GenBank ID: NM_006808.3
  Entrez Gene: SEC61B
  Tag / fusion protein: BSD.P2A.miniIAA7.3xFlag (N terminal on insert)
  Cloning method: Restriction Enzyme; 5′ cloning site KpnI (unknown if destroyed); 3′ cloning site SalI (unknown if destroyed)
  Sequencing primers: 5′ GTGGACTCTTGTTCCAAACTGG
Terms and licenses: Academic/Nonprofit Terms; Industry Terms: Not Available to Industry
How to cite: pGL3-SEC61B.N-BSD.P2A.miniIAA7.3xFlag was a gift from Elina Ikonen (Addgene plasmid # 216250 ; http://n2t.net/addgene:216250 ; RRID:Addgene_216250)
