[The description below was written by a language model from this plasmid's Addgene catalogue record and pLannotate feature annotations shown in this document.]
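Description:
pGL3-SEC61B.N-BSD.P2A.miniIAA7.3xFlag is a homology-directed repair donor plasmid built on the Promega pGL3-Basic backbone. It is used with CRISPR cutting to tag the N-terminus of the endogenous human SEC61B gene, which encodes the β subunit of the ER translocon. It is propagated in E. coli as a high-copy plasmid through a ColE1/pUC-type origin and selected with ampicillin (AmpR under its bla promoter). The backbone also retains an f1 origin, along with the synthetic poly(A) signal and transcriptional pause site that pGL3 places upstream of its cloning region. The insert was cloned between KpnI and SalI. No luciferase reporter is annotated, which suggests the donor cassette replaced it.

The payload is a promoterless cassette flanked by human genomic sequence that serves as homology arms. The annotated ALG2 fragment upstream and the Sec61β coding fragment downstream are consistent with sequence from the SEC61B locus. Other small hits in the right-hand region (C9orf85, C8orf17, TcR and lacZα fragments) are probably incidental matches rather than functional parts. The cassette reads blasticidin S deaminase (BSD), a P2A self-cleaving peptide (named in the record but not annotated), a miniIAA7 degron derived from Arabidopsis IAA7, and a 3xFLAG epitope.

No mammalian promoter is annotated, so after correct in-frame integration the cassette is presumably expressed from the endogenous SEC61B promoter. P2A separates BSD from the miniIAA7-3xFLAG-Sec61β fusion, so blasticidin resistance selects for knock-in cells. The tagged protein can be detected through FLAG and is made subject to auxin-inducible degradation, which requires a compatible auxin receptor F-box protein that this plasmid does not supply. The associated work concerns efficient generation of homozygous knock-in human degron cell lines.
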