Features (pLannotate 1.2.2; 15 found; start..end, strand, type, name):
    217..567     -  CDS            ALG2 (fragment): ALG2_HUMAN - Experimental evidence at protein level: Swiss-Prot protein existence level 1. Mannosylates Man(2)GlcNAc(2)-dolichol diphosphate and Man(1)GlcNAc(2)-dolichol diphosphate to form Man(3)GlcNAc(2)-dolichol diphosphate. From Homo sapiens (Human).
   1055..1441    +  CDS            bsd: BSD_ASPTE - Experimental evidence at protein level: Swiss-Prot protein existence level 1. Catalyzes the deamination of the cytosine moiety of the antibiotics blasticidin S, cytomycin and acetylblasticidin S. From Aspergillus terreus.
   1508..1711    +  CDS            IAA7 (fragment): IAA7_ARATH - Also known as AXR2. Experimental evidence at protein level: Swiss-Prot protein existence level 1. Aux/IAA proteins are short-lived transcriptional factors that function as repressors of early auxin response genes at low auxin concentrations. Repression is thought to result from the interaction with auxin response factors (ARFs), proteins that bind to the auxin- responsive promoter element (AuxRE). Formation of heterodimers with ARF proteins may alter their ability to modulate early auxin response genes expression. From Arabidopsis thaliana (Mouse-ear cress).
   1712..1777    +  CDS            3xFLAG: three tandem FLAG® epitope tags, followed by an enterokinase cleavage site
   2007..2106    +  CDS            Sec61β (fragment): human Sec61β subunit of the translocon in the endoplasmic reticulum; SEC61B
   2878..3027    +  CDS            C9orf85 (fragment): CI085_HUMAN - Experimental evidence at protein level: Swiss-Prot protein existence level 1. From Homo sapiens (Human).
   3055..3147    -  CDS            C8orf17 (fragment): MOST1_HUMAN - Experimental evidence at protein level: Swiss-Prot protein existence level 1. May be involved in cell survival, proliferation and progression of cancer cells. From Homo sapiens (Human).
   3351..3482    +  CDS            TcR (fragment): tetracycline efflux protein; tet; confers resistance to tetracycline
   3662..4250    -  rep_origin     ori: high-copy-number ColE1/pMB1/pBR322/pUC origin of replication
   4421..5281    -  CDS            AmpR: β-lactamase; bla; confers resistance to ampicillin, carbenicillin, and related antibiotics
   5282..5386    -  promoter       AmpR promoter: bla
   5413..5841    +  rep_origin     f1 ori (sequence partly withheld): f1 bacteriophage origin of replication; arrow indicates direction of (+) strand synthesis
   5873..5940    -  CDS            lacZα (fragment): LacZα fragment of β-galactosidase; lacZ fragment
   5999..6047    +  polyA_signal   poly(A) signal: synthetic polyadenylation signal
   6061..6152    +  misc_feature   pause site: RNA polymerase II transcriptional pause signal from the human α2 globin gene
>Addgene plasmid #216250 | pGL3-SEC61B.N-BSD.P2A.miniIAA7.3xFlag | addgene full sequence | sequence record 426858 | Addgene NGS Result
GGTACCGAGCTCTTACGCGTAACCCCAGCAATCTGCAACTTTAAATGGGCCCACACTAAAGTTAGAGAAC
CACAGGCTCGCTCACAACCCTGACTTCTCCATGTCAGTTCCGATCTTTGCGAACCGCAGACAGGGAAGGT
CTTCTCTCAGGGGTCATGCCCGCGGCCGCCCTCCACGGCGAGGTCCGCACTCGCGCAGCCGGCCCCGCGG
CCGCCTCACCTGGTCGCACACTACCACGTCGAACTCCTCGTCGGCGAGGAACAGCACGTAGAGCGCCAGG
AAAACCATGCGCACGTAGGCGCAGACGGCGGCGCCGCGGCCGCCCCAGCCCAGGCCTCGCGGCAGCCAGT
CCCCGGCACAGCGCACCGGTAGCTCGCGGCTCTCGGCGAAACAGTGGCCCGGGTCGTAGTGCGCTGTCCA
GATCTTCACGCTACACCCGCGCGCCTGCAGCGCCAGCGCCGCGTCCAACACCAGCCGCTCAGCGCCGCCC
ACGCCCAGGTCTGGGTGGAGGAACAGCACCGACGGCTTGGGAACCGAGTCCCGTTCCCGGCCCTGCTCCT
CCGCCATGGCCCTGGAGCCGCAACTGCACCCCGCACCCTGATGGGGGTCTTCTGCGCAAGCTCCGCGCTC
GTAGCTCCCAGCTGGCCACTGCGGGCCGACCCCGCCCTGCCGTACGTGCGTCAGTTAGGCCACATCAGCG
CAAATCTGTGAGGGTCTAGTAACTGCCTGAGAAAATATCTTGTCTGACCCCGGTTATATTTTTCCTTCGG
TAGGGATTGGACTTTCTGAAGGACGTTGTGATCCAAAGGAAGGAGGCCGGAGGTCTCTACTTCCCATACA
GCAGGTAACTAAGTTGTCTGTAGCAGACTGTCTACAGGCATATCGTGAGACGACCCAGGCGTCCCTGGGG
TCAGAGAGGACCTTGCCTGCAAGTCCGGGGGCGGGGCCTGAGTCAGTCTCGCCAGCTGCCGGTCTTTCGG
GGGCTCCGTAACTTTCTATCCGTCCGCGTCAGCGCCTTGCCACCCTCATCTCCAATATGCCTAGGGGAGC
CAAGCCACTGAGCCAGGAGGAGAGCACACTGATTGAAAGAGCAACTGCCACTATTAACAGCATTCCCATT
AGCGAGGACTATTCTGTGGCAAGCGCCGCCCTGAGCTCCGACGGAAGGATCTTCACCGGCGTGAACGTGT
ACCACTTTACAGGCGGCCCCTGCGCCGAGCTGGTGGTGCTGGGAACCGCAGCAGCAGCAGCAGCAGGCAA
TCTGACATGTATCGTGGCCATCGGCAACGAGAATAGGGGCATCCTGTCCCCATGCGGCCGGTGTAGACAG
GTGCTGCTGGATCTGCACCCTGGCATCAAGGCCATCGTGAAGGACTCTGATGGACAGCCAACCGCCGTCG
GGATTAGAGAACTGCTGCCATCAGGATACGTCTGGGAGGGCGGCTCCGGCGCAACCAACTTTTCTCTGCT
GAAGCAGGCCGGCGACGTGGAAGAAAATCCAGGCCCCGGCTTCTCTGAGACCGTGGACCTGATGCTGAAC
CTGCAGTCCAATAAGGAGGGCTCTGTGGATCTGAAGAACGTGAGCGCCGTGCCTAAGGAGAAGACCACAC
TGAAGGACCCATCCAAGCCCCCTGCCAAGGCACAGGTGGTGGGATGGCCACCCGTGCGGAACTACAGAAA
GAATATGATGACCCAGCAGAAGACAAGCTCCGACTACAAAGACCATGACGGTGATTATAAAGATCATGAC
ATCGATTACAAGGATGACGATGACAAGTCCGGAGGCGGAGGGAGCGGGGGAGGCGGATCTGGCGGAGGCG
GATCCATGGTATGGCGGCCCTTCCATGATCCCCGCCTCTCCCAGAAGCCCTGACTCCTCCTGCTTTGCGC
CGTGCTTTTCCTCTGTAGCTCCCTTGCTTCCCCCAGCCTCGGGTGTGGGTGTCTAGGCCGGGGTTCTGGG
GCAGGCCTGCCGCGCTCACCCGTCTGTCTGCTTGTCTCCCTCTACAGCCTGGTCCGACCCCCAGTGGCAC
TAACGTGGGATCCTCAGGGCGCTCTCCCAGCAAAGCAGTGGCCGCCCGGGCGGCGGGATCCACTGTCCGG
CAGAGGTAAGGAACCCTGCAGTTCGTTCGCTTCCAGACTCGGAGATAGGACCCAGAACCTCGCTGATTCT
GGGGTGGAGACCCTAGCATGTGAAGATTGACAAAGGCAAAATGAGCTTCTAGTGACGTGGCCGTGGGAGT
AGTTAAAGGCCTTTTGGGAGGAAGGCGACATTTTTTTTCTCGTTGCTCAGTTTAGGGCACTACTCTTAAA
AAAGGAAAGTTAACAAACTGGAATAGAGTCAGAGATAACTTTGAGAAAACCGATGTCATTAAACTGGTGT
CTCTGGACCTGAGGTTTGCACTCACATTTCCATCTGGCGGCCCCATAAGCAATCTGTCCTACAGATAACT
CGTCCTACACAAAACTTAGTCTCTTTTCAGCTCAGCTCTCTCACTCTCAATTATATCTCCTTACTTCCAT
ATGGCACTGTTGTACACTCATTTACTCAGAGCCAGAAACGTCAGCGTCATCTTGGATTTTTCTTATGCTC
TTTCTCTCTCTAGTCATATGCCAGACTTTAAACTCTGCTTGAAAGCTTTCTCATAAGCTCTTTCCTTTTC
CCTTTCTACTGCTTTGCATTTGCTACTTAACCCTTTTCTTCAGGCTGTTTGCTTTCCAGTCCATCGTTCG
CTCTGCTGTTACTCTTCTGCGTAGTTTCTGTTACTTGTTGCTGAACTAAAAAAAACAAACAAACAAAAAA
AAAAAACCGGGGGGATACCAAAGCTCTTAGTGGTCATTTCAGCCTAACCTTTCTTTTTCCTTTTTTTTTT
TTTGGGATGGAATCTCACTCTGTCGCCCAGGCTGGAGTGCAGTGGCACGATCTCGGCTCACTACAGCCTC
TGCCTCCAGAGTTCAAGCAATTCTCCTGCCTCAGCCTCCTGAGTAGCTGAGACTGCAGGCACGTGCCACC
ACACCCAGCTAATTTTTTGTATTTTTAGTAGAGACGGGGTTTCACCATGTTAGCCAGGATGGTCTCGATC
TCCTGACCTTGTGATCCTCCGTCTCTGCCTCCAAAAGTGCTGGAATTACAGGCGTGAGCCACTGCGCCCG
GCCTTCAGCCTAATCTTTCTTTGCTGTCCTATGATCCAGCACTCGTGAACCCATTACTGTTTTCTGAATT
CACAAACTTTCTCCCTCATCTCAAGGCAAATTTCTACTTATTTTCCAAGACTAAGCTCAGGGGTTATTTC
CTCTTGAGGCCTTCTCTGTCTGTAAGCAGCAGTAGCTACTAGTTTTCCCTTTTGCCCCCAGTCGACCGAT
GCCCTTGAGAGCCTTCAACCCAGTCAGCTCCTTCCGGTGGGCGCGGGGCATGACTATCGTCGCCGCACTT
ATGACTGTCTTCTTTATCATGCAACTCGTAGGACAGGTGCCGGCAGCGCTCTTCCGCTTCCTCGCTCACT
GACTCGCTGCGCTCGGTCGTTCGGCTGCGGCGAGCGGTATCAGCTCACTCAAAGGCGGTAATACGGTTAT
CCACAGAATCAGGGGATAACGCAGGAAAGAACATGTGAGCAAAAGGCCAGCAAAAGGCCAGGAACCGTAA
AAAGGCCGCGTTGCTGGCGTTTTTCCATAGGCTCCGCCCCCCTGACGAGCATCACAAAAATCGACGCTCA
AGTCAGAGGTGGCGAAACCCGACAGGACTATAAAGATACCAGGCGTTTCCCCCTGGAAGCTCCCTCGTGC
GCTCTCCTGTTCCGACCCTGCCGCTTACCGGATACCTGTCCGCCTTTCTCCCTTCGGGAAGCGTGGCGCT
TTCTCATAGCTCACGCTGTAGGTATCTCAGTTCGGTGTAGGTCGTTCGCTCCAAGCTGGGCTGTGTGCAC
GAACCCCCCGTTCAGCCCGACCGCTGCGCCTTATCCGGTAACTATCGTCTTGAGTCCAACCCGGTAAGAC
ACGACTTATCGCCACTGGCAGCAGCCACTGGTAACAGGATTAGCAGAGCGAGGTATGTAGGCGGTGCTAC
AGAGTTCTTGAAGTGGTGGCCTAACTACGGCTACACTAGAAGAACAGTATTTGGTATCTGCGCTCTGCTG
AAGCCAGTTACCTTCGGAAAAAGAGTTGGTAGCTCTTGATCCGGCAAACAAACCACCGCTGGTAGCGGTG
GTTTTTTTGTTTGCAAGCAGCAGATTACGCGCAGAAAAAAAGGATCTCAAGAAGATCCTTTGATCTTTTC
TACGGGGTCTGACGCTCAGTGGAACGAAAACTCACGTTAAGGGATTTTGGTCATGAGATTATCAAAAAGG
ATCTTCACCTAGATCCTTTTAAATTAAAAATGAAGTTTTAAATCAATCTAAAGTATATATGAGTAAACTT
GGTCTGACAGTTACCAATGCTTAATCAGTGAGGCACCTATCTCAGCGATCTGTCTATTTCGTTCATCCAT
AGTTGCCTGACTCCCCGTCGTGTAGATAACTACGATACGGGAGGGCTTACCATCTGGCCCCAGTGCTGCA
ATGATACCGCGAGACCCACGCTCACCGGCTCCAGATTTATCAGCAATAAACCAGCCAGCCGGAAGGGCCG
AGCGCAGAAGTGGTCCTGCAACTTTATCCGCCTCCATCCAGTCTATTAATTGTTGCCGGGAAGCTAGAGT
AAGTAGTTCGCCAGTTAATAGTTTGCGCAACGTTGTTGCCATTGCTACAGGCATCGTGGTGTCACGCTCG
TCGTTTGGTATGGCTTCATTCAGCTCCGGTTCCCAACGATCAAGGCGAGTTACATGATCCCCCATGTTGT
GCAAAAAAGCGGTTAGCTCCTTCGGTCCTCCGATCGTTGTCAGAAGTAAGTTGGCCGCAGTGTTATCACT
CATGGTTATGGCAGCACTGCATAATTCTCTTACTGTCATGCCATCCGTAAGATGCTTTTCTGTGACTGGT
GAGTACTCAACCAAGTCATTCTGAGAATAGTGTATGCGGCGACCGAGTTGCTCTTGCCCGGCGTCAATAC
GGGATAATACCGCGCCACATAGCAGAACTTTAAAAGTGCTCATCATTGGAAAACGTTCTTCGGGGCGAAA
ACTCTCAAGGATCTTACCGCTGTTGAGATCCAGTTCGATGTAACCCACTCGTGCACCCAACTGATCTTCA
GCATCTTTTACTTTCACCAGCGTTTCTGGGTGAGCAAAAACAGGAAGGCAAAATGCCGCAAAAAAGGGAA
TAAGGGCGACACGGAAATGTTGAATACTCATACTCTTCCTTTTTCAATATTATTGAAGCATTTATCAGGG
TTATTGTCTCATGAGCGGATACATATTTGAATGTATTTAGAAAAATAAACAAATAGGGGTTCCGCGCACA
TTTCCCCGAAAAGTGCCACCTG
[124 nt withheld, positions 5413-5536]
C
[91 nt withheld, positions 5538-5628]
A
[49 nt withheld, positions 5630-5678]
CCTTTGACGTTGGAGTCCACGTTCTTT
[37 nt withheld, positions 5706-5742]
ACCCTATCTCGGTCTATTCTTTTGATTTATAAGGGATTTTGCCGATTTCGGCCTATTGGTTAAAAAATGA
GCTGATTTAACAAAAATTTAACGCGAATTTTAACAAAATATTAACGCTTACAATTTGCCATTCGCCATTC
AGGCTGCGCAACTGTTGGGAAGGGCGATCGGTGCGGGCCTCTTCGCTATTACGCCAGCCCAAGCTACCAT
GATAAGTAAGTAATATTAAGGTACGGGAGGTACTTGGAGCGGCCGCAATAAAATATCTTTATTTTCATTA
CATCTGTGTGTTGGTTTTTTGTGTGAATCGATAGTACTAACATACGCTCTCCATCAAAACAAAACGAAAC
AAAACAAACTAGCAAAATAGGCTGTCCCCAGTGCAAGTGCAGGTGCCAGAACATTTCTCTATCGATA
